Addgene plasmid #85782: pH3FS-GAL1
Purpose: N-ICE plasmid pH3FS-GAL1
Depositing lab: Scott Briggs. Depositing organization: Purdue University. Publication: N-ICE plasmids for generating N-terminal 3 x FLAG tagged genes that allow Inducible, Constitutive, or Endogenous expression in Saccharomyces cerevisiae. Zhang Y, Serratore ND, Briggs SD. Yeast. 2016 Dec 12. doi: 10.1002/yea.3226. PubMed 27943405.
Backbone
  Vector backbone: pUG6
  Backbone manufacturer: Euroscarf
  Vector type: Yeast Expression, Cre/Lox
  Selectable markers: Hygromycin
Growth in bacteria
  Bacterial resistance: Ampicillin, 100 μg/mL
  Growth temperature: 37°C
  Growth strain: DH5alpha
  Copy number: High Copy
Gene/Insert
  Gene/Insert name: loxP-HphMX-loxP-GAL1p-3FLAG
  Species: S. cerevisiae (budding yeast), Synthetic
  Cloning method: Restriction Enzyme; 5′ cloning site NotI (not destroyed); 3′ cloning site XhoI (not destroyed)
  Sequencing primers: 5′ T7 promoter; 3′ CGCGTCAGCGGGTGTTGG
Terms and licenses: Academic/Nonprofit Terms; Industry Terms: Not Available to Industry
How to cite: pH3FS-GAL1 was a gift from Scott Briggs (Addgene plasmid # 85782 ; http://n2t.net/addgene:85782 ; RRID:Addgene_85782)
