[The description below was written by a language model from this plasmid's Addgene catalogue record and pLannotate feature annotations shown in this document.]
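Description:
pH3FS-GAL1 is one of the N-ICE series of yeast tagging plasmids, built on the pUG6 backbone and intended as a source of a cassette for placing an N-terminal 3×FLAG tag on Saccharomyces cerevisiae genes while controlling their expression. It is propagated in E. coli as a high-copy plasmid through a ColE1/pUC-type origin and selected with ampicillin via the AmpR (β-lactamase) gene and its promoter. No yeast replication origin or centromere is annotated. This fits a plasmid that supplies a cassette for chromosomal integration rather than one maintained episomally, although the record does not spell out the workflow.

The insert, cloned between NotI and XhoI, is named loxP-HphMX-loxP-GAL1p-3FLAG. It combines a hygromycin resistance marker (hphMX) for selection in yeast, the galactose-inducible, Gal4-regulated GAL1 promoter, and a FLAG epitope coding region. Together these would put the tagged gene under inducible control, corresponding to the "Inducible" option of the N-ICE system. The two loxP sites are in the same orientation, so Cre recombinase can excise the intervening DNA.

The automated annotation differs from the insert name. It places the second loxP site after the GAL1 promoter rather than between the marker and the promoter. If that placement is correct, Cre excision would remove both marker and promoter, but the record does not resolve the discrepancy. Only a short FLAG fragment is detected, probably an annotation limit for the triple tag. A T7 promoter lies upstream of the cassette and serves as a sequencing primer site. The small RSF ori, lacI, bom and rop fragments appear to be partial matches to backbone sequence, not functional elements.
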