Features (pLannotate 1.2.2; 13 found; start..end, strand, type, name):
     21..154     +  rep_origin     RSF ori (fragment): Plasmids containing the RSF 1030 origin of replication can be propagated in E. coli cells that contain additional plasmids with compatible origins.
    156..209     +  CDS            lacI (fragment): lac repressor; lacI; The lac repressor binds to the lac operator to inhibit transcription in E. coli. This inhibition can be relieved by adding lactose or isopropyl-β-D-thiogalactopyranoside (IPTG).
    231..249     +  promoter       T7 promoter: promoter for bacteriophage T7 RNA polymerase
    307..340     +  protein_bind   loxP: Cre-mediated recombination occurs in the 8-bp core sequence (GCATACAT). Cre recombinase
    382..1755    +  gene           hphMX6 (fragment): yeast selectable marker conferring hygromycin resistance
   1827..2268    +  promoter       GAL1 promoter: S. cerevisiae GAL1; inducible promoter, regulated by Gal4
   2286..2319    +  protein_bind   loxP: Cre-mediated recombination occurs in the 8-bp core sequence (GCATACAT). Cre recombinase
   2390..2406    +  CDS            FLAG (fragment): FLAG® epitope tag, followed by an enterokinase cleavage site
   2449..2495    -  misc_feature   bom (fragment): basis of mobility region from pBR322
   2597..2632    -  CDS            rop (fragment): Rop protein, which maintains plasmids at low copy number; rop
   2727..2831    +  promoter       AmpR promoter: bla
   2832..3692    +  CDS            AmpR: β-lactamase; bla; confers resistance to ampicillin, carbenicillin, and related antibiotics
   3863..4451    +  rep_origin     ori: high-copy-number ColE1/pMB1/pBR322/pUC origin of replication
>Addgene plasmid #85782 | pH3FS-GAL1 | addgene full sequence | sequence record 169914 | Addgene NGS Result
TTCCTGGCCTTTTGCTGGCCTTTTGCTCACATGTTCTTTCCTGCGTTATCCCCTGATTCTGTGGATAACC
GTATTACCGCCTTTGAGTGAGCTGATACCGCTCGCCGCAGCCGAACGACCGAGCGCAGCGAGTCAGTGAG
CGAGGAAGCGGAAGAGCGCCCAATACGCAAACCGCCTCTCCCCGCGCGTTGGCCGATTCATTAATGCAGG
TTAACCTGGCTTATCGAAATTAATACGACTCACTATAGGGAGACCGGCAGATCCGCGGCCGCGTACGCTG
CAGGTCGACGGATCTGATATCACCTAATAACTTCGTATAGCATACATTATACGAAGTTATATTAAGGGTT
CTCGACGTCCCCGCCGGGTCACCCGGCCAGCGACATGGAGGCCCAGAATACCCTCCTTGACAGTCTTGAC
GTGCGCAGCTCAGGGGCATGATGTGACTGTCGCCCGTACATTTAGCCCATACATCCCCATGTATAATCAT
TTGCATCCATACATTTTGATGGCCGCACGGCGCGAAGCAAAAATTACGGCTCCTCGCTGCGGACCTGCGA
GCAGGGAAACGCTCCCCTCACAGACGCGTTGAATTGTCCCCACGCCGCGCCCCTGTAGAGAAATATAAAA
GGTTAGGATTTGCCACTGAGGTTCTTCTTTCATATACTTCCTTTTAAAATCTTGCTAGGATACAGTTCTC
ACATCACATCCGAACATAAACAACCATGGGTAAAAAGCCTGAACTCACCGCGACGTCTGTCGAGAAGTTT
CTGATCGAAAAGTTCGACAGCGTCTCCGACCTGATGCAGCTCTCGGAGGGCGAAGAATCTCGTGCTTTCA
GCTTCGATGTAGGAGGGCGTGGATATGTCCTGCGGGTAAATAGCTGCGCCGATGGTTTCTACAAAGATCG
TTATGTTTATCGGCACTTTGCATCGGCCGCGCTCCCGATTCCGGAAGTGCTTGACATTGGGGAATTCAGC
GAGAGCCTGACCTATTGCATCTCCCGCCGTGCACAGGGTGTCACGTTGCAAGACCTGCCTGAAACCGAAC
TGCCCGCTGTTCTGCAGCCGGTCGCGGAGGCCATGGATGCGATCGCTGCGGCCGATCTTAGCCAGACGAG
CGGGTTCGGCCCATTCGGACCGCAAGGAATCGGTCAATACACTACATGGCGTGATTTCATATGCGCGATT
GCTGATCCCCATGTGTATCACTGGCAAACTGTGATGGACGACACCGTCAGTGCGTCCGTCGCGCAGGCTC
TCGATGAGCTGATGCTTTGGGCCGAGGACTGCCCCGAAGTCCGGCACCTCGTGCACGCGGATTTCGGCTC
CAACAATGTCCTGACGGACAATGGCCGCATAACAGCGGTCATTGACTGGAGCGAGGCGATGTTCGGGGAT
TCCCAATACGAGGTCGCCAACATCTTCTTCTGGAGGCCGTGGTTGGCTTGTATGGAGCAGCAGACGCGCT
ACTTCGAGCGGAGGCATCCGGAGCTTGCAGGATCGCCGCGGCTCCGGGCGTATATGCTCCGCATTGGTCT
TGACCAACTCTATCAGAGCTTGGTTGACGGCAATTTCGATGATGCAGCTTGGGCGCAGGGTCGATGCGAC
GCAATCGTCCGATCCGGAGCCGGGACTGTCGGGCGTACACAAATCGCCCGCAGAAGCGCGGCCGTCTGGA
CCGATGGCTGTGTAGAAGTACTCGCCGATAGTGGAAACCGACGCCCCAGCACTCGTCCGAGGGCAAAGGA
ATAATGCCCGCTATTAACGCTTTGTAATGTATAGCTTTTAATGTGTGATCGCCTGACTTTTAGATCTCTA
GTAGTACGGATTAGAAGCCGCCGAGCGGGCGACAGCCCTCCGACGGAAGACTCTCCTCCGTGCGTCCTCG
TCTTCACCGGTCGCGTTCCTGAAACGCAGATGTGCCTCGCGCCGCACTGCTCCGAACAATAAAGATTCTA
CAATACTAGCTTTTATGGTTATGAAGAGGAAAAATTGGCAGTAACCTGGCCCCACAAACCTTCAAATTAA
CGAATCAAATTAACAACCATAGGATGATAATGCGATTAGTTTCTTAGCCTTATTTCTGGGGTAATTAATC
AGCGAAGCGATGATTTTTGATCTATTAACAGATATATAAATGGAAAAGCTGCATAACCACTTTAACTAAT
ACTTTCAACATTTTCAGTTTGTATTACTTCTTATTCAAATGTCATAAAAGTATCAACAAAAAATTGTTAA
TATACCTCTATACTTTAACGTCAAGGAGAAAAAACTCTAGACCTAATAACTTCGTATAGCATACATTATA
CGAAGTTATATTAAGGGTTGTCGACACCATGGACTATAAAGACGACGACGACAAAGATTATAAGGACGAC
GACGATAAGGATTACAAGGACGACGACGATAAAGGATCCATGGCGACAGAGAATTCATCGATGCTCGAGG
TGCACTCTCAGTACAATCTGCTCTGATGCCGCATAGTTAAGCCAGCCCCGACACCCGCCAACACCCGCTG
ACGCGCCCTGACGGGCTTGTCTGCTCCCGGCATCCGCTTACAGACAAGCTGTGACCGTCTCCGGGAGCTG
CATGTGTCAGAGGTTTTCACCGTCATCACCGAAACGCGCGAGACGAAAGGGCCTCGTGATACGCCTATTT
TTATAGGTTAATGTCATGATAATAATGGTTTCTTAGACGTCAGGTGGCACTTTTCGGGGAAATGTGCGCG
GAACCCCTATTTGTTTATTTTTCTAAATACATTCAAATATGTATCCGCTCATGAGACAATAACCCTGATA
AATGCTTCAATAATATTGAAAAAGGAAGAGTATGAGTATTCAACATTTCCGTGTCGCCCTTATTCCCTTT
TTTGCGGCATTTTGCCTTCCTGTTTTTGCTCACCCAGAAACGCTGGTGAAAGTAAAAGATGCTGAAGATC
AGTTGGGTGCACGAGTGGGTTACATCGAACTGGATCTCAACAGCGGTAAGATCCTTGAGAGTTTTCGCCC
CGAAGAACGTTTTCCAATGATGAGCACTTTTAAAGTTCTGCTATGTGGCGCGGTATTATCCCGTATTGAC
GCCGGGCAAGAGCAACTCGGTCGCCGCATACACTATTCTCAGAATGACTTGGTTGAGTACTCACCAGTCA
CAGAAAAGCATCTTACGGATGGCATGACAGTAAGAGAATTATGCAGTGCTGCCATAACCATGAGTGATAA
CACTGCGGCCAACTTACTTCTGACAACGATCGGAGGACCGAAGGAGCTAACCGCTTTTTTGCACAACATG
GGGGATCATGTAACTCGCCTTGATCGTTGGGAACCGGAGCTGAATGAAGCCATACCAAACGACGAGCGTG
ACACCACGATGCCTGTAGCAATGGCAACAACGTTGCGCAAACTATTAACTGGCGAACTACTTACTCTAGC
TTCCCGGCAACAATTAATAGACTGGATGGAGGCGGATAAAGTTGCAGGACCACTTCTGCGCTCGGCCCTT
CCGGCTGGCTGGTTTATTGCTGATAAATCTGGAGCCGGTGAGCGTGGGTCTCGCGGTATCATTGCAGCAC
TGGGGCCAGATGGTAAGCCCTCCCGTATCGTAGTTATCTACACGACGGGGAGTCAGGCAACTATGGATGA
ACGAAATAGACAGATCGCTGAGATAGGTGCCTCACTGATTAAGCATTGGTAACTGTCAGACCAAGTTTAC
TCATATATACTTTAGATTGATTTAAAACTTCATTTTTAATTTAAAAGGATCTAGGTGAAGATCCTTTTTG
ATAATCTCATGACCAAAATCCCTTAACGTGAGTTTTCGTTCCACTGAGCGTCAGACCCCGTAGAAAAGAT
CAAAGGATCTTCTTGAGATCCTTTTTTTCTGCGCGTAATCTGCTGCTTGCAAACAAAAAAACCACCGCTA
CCAGCGGTGGTTTGTTTGCCGGATCAAGAGCTACCAACTCTTTTTCCGAAGGTAACTGGCTTCAGCAGAG
CGCAGATACCAAATACTGTTCTTCTAGTGTAGCCGTAGTTAGGCCACCACTTCAAGAACTCTGTAGCACC
GCCTACATACCTCGCTCTGCTAATCCTGTTACCAGTGGCTGCTGCCAGTGGCGATAAGTCGTGTCTTACC
GGGTTGGACTCAAGACGATAGTTACCGGATAAGGCGCAGCGGTCGGGCTGAACGGGGGGTTCGTGCACAC
AGCCCAGCTTGGAGCGAACGACCTACACCGAACTGAGATACCTACAGCGTGAGCTATGAGAAAGCGCCAC
GCTTCCCGAAGGGAGAAAGGCGGACAGGTATCCGGTAAGCGGCAGGGTCGGAACAGGAGAGCGCACGAGG
GAGCTTCCAGGGGGAAACGCCTGGTATCTTTATAGTCCTGTCGGGTTTCGCCACCTCTGACTTGAGCGTC
GATTTTTGTGATGCTCGTCAGGGGGGCGGAGCCTATGGAAAAACGCCAGCAACGCGGCCTTTTTACGG
